Addgene plasmid #136696: pCk2
Purpose: Acceptor plasmid for odd level position 2, lacZ blue-white screening.
Depositing lab: Nicola Patron. Depositing organization: Earlham Institute. Publication: Systematic tools for reprogramming plant gene expression in a simple model, Marchantia polymorpha. Sauret-Gueto S, Frangedakis E, Silvestri L, Rebmann M, Tomaselli M, Markel K, Delmans M, West A, Patron NJ, Haseloff J. ACS Synth Biol. 2020 Mar 12. doi: 10.1021/acssynbio.9b00511. PubMed 32163700.
Backbone
  Vector backbone: pDGB3_Omega1_domesticated
  Vector type: Plant Expression, Synthetic Biology
Growth in bacteria
  Bacterial resistance: Kanamycin, 50 μg/mL
  Growth temperature: 37°C
  Growth strain: DH5alpha
  Copy number: High Copy
Gene/Insert
  Gene/Insert name: lacZ
  Mutation: BsaI/ SapI domesticated
  Cloning method: Restriction Enzyme; 5′ cloning site BsaI (destroyed during cloning); 3′ cloning site BsaI (destroyed during cloning)
  Sequencing primers: 5′ n/a
Terms and licenses: Academic/Nonprofit Terms; Industry Terms: Not Available to Industry
Depositor comments: Please visit https://www.biorxiv.org/content/10.1101/2020.02.29.971002v1 for bioRxiv preprint.
How to cite: pCk2 was a gift from Nicola Patron (Addgene plasmid # 136696 ; http://n2t.net/addgene:136696 ; RRID:Addgene_136696)
