[The description below was written by a language model from this plasmid's Addgene catalogue record and pLannotate feature annotations shown in this document.]
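Description:
pCk2 is a binary acceptor plasmid for hierarchical Type IIS (Loop-style) DNA assembly, built on a domesticated pDGB3_Omega1 backbone and catalogued as a plant expression and synthetic biology vector. It is the recipient for position 2 at odd assembly levels in a toolkit developed for engineering gene expression in the liverwort Marchantia polymorpha. The sequenced plasmid is about 7 kb. In E. coli it replicates from a high-copy ColE1/pUC-type origin and is selected with kanamycin through an aph(3')-Ia resistance gene. A pVS1 replicon (oriV with the RepA replication protein and StaA stability protein) should support maintenance in Agrobacterium, and a pBR322 bom region is also annotated.

The functional region lies between nopaline-type left and right T-DNA border repeats, which define the segment that Agrobacterium transfers into plant cells. In the unfilled acceptor this space holds a lacZα screening cassette: the lac promoter with its CAP binding site and lac operator drives the LacZα fragment, which includes a pUC-type multiple cloning site. The record lists BsaI as the cloning enzyme on both sides, with the sites destroyed during cloning. It also notes that internal BsaI and SapI sites were removed ("domesticated"), so that these enzymes cut only where the assembly scheme intends. A successful assembly replaces lacZα with the incoming parts, so correct clones appear white and uncut or religated acceptor appears blue on indicator plates.

The plasmid carries no plant promoter, gene or plant selectable marker of its own. These arrive with the assembled inserts, and the resulting construct can then be passed to the next assembly level or used for plant transformation.
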