Features (pLannotate 1.2.2; 17 found; start..end, strand, type, name):
    433..457     +  misc_feature   LB T-DNA repeat: left border repeat from nopaline C58 T-DNA
    569..668     +  misc_feature   bom (fragment): basis of mobility region from pBR322
    677..832     -  CDS            lacZα (fragment): LacZα fragment of β-galactosidase; lacZ fragment
    829..885     +  misc_feature   MCS: pUC18/19 multiple cloning site
    922..938     -  protein_bind   lac operator: The lac repressor binds to the lac operator to inhibit transcription in E. coli. This inhibition can be relieved by adding lactose or isopropyl-β-D-thiogalactopyranoside (IPTG). lac repressor encoded by lacI
    946..976     -  promoter       lac promoter: promoter for the E. coli lac operon
    991..1012    -  protein_bind   CAP binding site: CAP binding activates transcription in the presence of cAMP. E. coli catabolite activator protein
   1025..1066    -  CDS            lacI (fragment): lac repressor; lacI; The lac repressor binds to the lac operator to inhibit transcription in E. coli. This inhibition can be relieved by adding lactose or isopropyl-β-D-thiogalactopyranoside (IPTG).
   1096..1120    +  misc_feature   RB T-DNA repeat: right border repeat from nopaline C58 T-DNA
   1460..1861    +  CDS            Y4CG_SINFN (fragment): Protein inferred from homology: Swiss-Prot protein existence level 3. From Sinorhizobium fredii (strain NBRC 101917 / NGR234).
   2421..3050    +  CDS            pVS1 StaA: stability protein from the Pseudomonas plasmid pVS1 (Heeb et al., 2000)
   3479..4552    +  CDS            pVS1 RepA: replication protein from the Pseudomonas plasmid pVS1 (Heeb et al., 2000)
   4618..4812    +  rep_origin     pVS1 oriV: origin of replication for the Pseudomonas plasmid pVS1 (Heeb et al., 2000)
   5015..5054    +  CDS            rop (fragment): Rop protein, which maintains plasmids at low copy number; rop
   5156..5296    +  misc_feature   bom: basis of mobility region from pBR322
   5482..6070    -  rep_origin     ori: high-copy-number ColE1/pMB1/pBR322/pUC origin of replication
   6158..6973    -  CDS            KanR: aminoglycoside phosphotransferase; aph(3')-Ia; confers resistance to kanamycin in bacteria or G418 (Geneticin®) in eukaryotes
>Addgene plasmid #136696 | pCk2 | addgene full sequence | sequence record 275956 | Addgene NGS Result
AACAGAACTTATTATTTCCTTCCTCTTTTCTACAGTATTTAAAGATACCCCAAGAAGCTAATTATAACAA
GACGAACTCCAATTCACTGTTCCTTGCATTCTAAAACCTTAAATACCAGAAAACAGCTTTTTCAAAGTTG
TTTTCAAAGTTGGCGTATAACATAGTATCGACGGAGCCGATTTTGAAACCGCGGTGATCACAGGCAGCAA
CGCTCTGTCATCGTTACAATCAACATGCTACCCTCCGCGAGATCATCCGTGTTTCAAACCCGGCAGCTTA
GTTGCCGTTCTTCCGAATAGCATCGGTAACATGAGCAAAGTCTGCCGCCTTACAACGGCTCTCCCGCTGA
CGCCGTCCCGGACTGATGGGCTGCCTGTATCGAGTGGTGATTTTGTGCCGAGCTGCCGGTCGGGGAGCTG
TTGGCTGGCTGGTGGCAGGATATATTGTGGTGTAAACATAACGAATTGCTCTTCAGCAAGGAGAGAGACC
CACAGCTTGTCTGTAAGCGGATGCCGGGAGCAGACAAGCCCGTCAGGGCGCGTCAGCGGGTGTTGGCGGG
TGTCGGGGCTGGCTTAACTATGCGGCATCAGAGCAGATTGTACTGAGAGTGCACCATATGCGGTGTGAAA
TACCGCACAGATGCGTAAGGAGAAAATACCGCATCAGGCGCTCATCCGCCATTCAGGCTGCGCAACTGTT
GGGAAGGGCGATCGGCGCAGGCCTCTTCGCTATTACGCCAGCTGGCGAAAGGGGGATGTGCTGCAAGGCG
ATTAAGTTGGGTAACGCCAGGGTTTTCCCAGTCACGACGTTGTAAAACGACGGCCAGTGAATTCGAGCTC
GGTACCCGGGGATCCTCTAGAGTCGACCTGCAGGCATGCAAGCTTGGCGTAATCATGGTCATAGCTGTTT
CCTGTGTGAAATTGTTATCCGCTCACAATTCCACACAACATACGAGCCGGAAGCATATAGTGTAAAGCCT
GGGGTGCCTAATGAGTGAGCTAACTCACATTAATTGCGTTGCGCTCACTGCCCGCTTTCCAGTCGGGAAA
CCTGTCGTGCCAGCTGGGGTCTCTCGCTATACTGAAGAGCAATTCTGACAGGATATATTGGCGGGTAAAC
CTAAGAGAAAAGAGCGTTTATTAGAATAATCGGATATTTAAAAGGGCGTGAAAAGGTTTATCCGTTCGTC
CATTTGTATGTGCATGCCAACCACAGGGTTCCCCTCGGGATCAAAGTACTTTGATCCAACCCCTCCGCTG
CTATAGTGCAGTCGGCTTCTGACGTTCAGTGCAGCCGTCATCTGAAAACGACATGTCGCACAAGTCCTAA
GTTACGCGACAGGCTGCCGCCCTGCCCTTTTCCTGGCGTTTTCTTGTCGCGTGTTTTAGTCGCATAAAGT
AGAATACTTGCGACTAGAACCGGAGACATTACGCCATGAACAAGAGCGCCGCCGCTGGCCTGCTGGGCTA
TGCCCGCGTCAGCACCGACGACCAGGACTTGACCAACCAACGGGCCGAACTGCACGCGGCCGGCTGCACC
AAGCTGTTTTCCGAGAAGATCACCGGCACCAGGCGCGACCGCCCGGAGCTGGCCAGGATGCTTGACCACC
TACGCCCTGGCGACGTTGTGACAGTGACCAGGCTAGACCGCCTGGCCCGCAGCACCCGCGACCTACTGGA
CATTGCCGAGCGCATCCAGGAGGCCGGCGCGGGCCTGCGTAGCCTGGCAGAGCCGTGGGCCGACACCACC
ACGCCGGCCGGCCGCATGGTGTTGACCGTGTTCGCCGGCATTGCCGAGTTCGAGCGTTCCCTAATCATCG
ACCGCACCCGGAGCGGGCGCGAGGCCGCCAAGGCCCGAGGCGTGAAGTTTGGCCCCCGCCCTACCCTCAC
CCCGGCACAGATCGCGCACGCCCGCGAGCTGATCGACCAGGAAGGCCGCACCGTGAAAGAGGCGGCTGCA
CTGCTTGGCGTGCATCGCTCGACCCTGTACCGCGCACTTGAGCGCAGCGAGGAAGTGACGCCCACCGAGG
CCAGGCGGCGCGGTGCCTTCCGTGAGGACGCATTGACCGAGGCCGACGCCCTGGCGGCCGCCGAGAATGA
ACGCCAAGAGGAACAAGCATGAAACCGCACCAGGACGGCCAGGACGAACCGTTTTTCATTACCGAAGAGA
TCGAGGCGGAGATGATCGCGGCCGGGTACGTGTTCGAGCCGCCCGCGCACCTCTCAACCGTGCGGCTGCA
TGAAATCCTGGCCGGTTTGTCTGATGCCAAGCTGGCGGCCTGGCCGGCCAGCTTGGCCGCTGAAGAAACC
GAGCGCCGCCGTCTAAAAAGGTGATGTGTATTTGAGTAAAACAGCTTGCGTCATGCGGTCGCTGCGTATA
TGATGCGATGAGTAAATAAACAAATACGCAAGGGGAACGCATGAAGGTTATCGCTGTACTTAACCAGAAA
GGCGGGTCAGGCAAGACGACCATCGCAACCCATCTAGCCCGCGCCCTGCAACTCGCCGGGGCCGATGTTC
TGTTAGTCGATTCCGATCCCCAGGGCAGTGCCCGCGATTGGGCGGCCGTGCGGGAAGATCAACCGCTAAC
CGTTGTCGGCATCGACCGCCCGACGATTGACCGCGACGTGAAGGCCATCGGCCGGCGCGACTTCGTAGTG
ATCGACGGAGCGCCCCAGGCGGCGGACTTGGCTGTGTCCGCGATCAAGGCAGCCGACTTCGTGCTGATTC
CGGTGCAGCCAAGCCCTTACGACATATGGGCCACCGCCGACCTGGTGGAGCTGGTTAAGCAGCGCATTGA
GGTCACGGATGGAAGGCTACAAGCGGCCTTTGTCGTGTCGCGGGCGATCAAAGGCACGCGCATCGGCGGT
GAGGTTGCCGAGGCGCTGGCCGGGTACGAGCTGCCCATTCTTGAGTCCCGTATCACGCAGCGCGTGAGCT
ACCCAGGCACTGCCGCCGCCGGCACAACCGTTCTTGAATCAGAACCCGAGGGCGACGCTGCCCGCGAGGT
CCAGGCGCTGGCCGCTGAAATTAAATCAAAACTCATTTGAGTTAATGAGGTAAAGAGAAAATGAGCAAAA
GCACAAACACGCTAAGTGCCGGCCGTCCGAGCGCACGCAGCAGCAAGGCTGCAACGTTGGCCAGCCTGGC
AGACACGCCAGCCATGAAGCGGGTCAACTTTCAGTTGCCGGCGGAGGATCACACCAAGCTGAAGATGTAC
GCGGTACGCCAAGGCAAGACCATTACCGAGCTGCTATCTGAATACATCGCGCAGCTACCAGAGTAAATGA
GCAAATGAATAAATGAGTAGATGAATTTTAGCGGCTAAAGGAGGCGGCATGGAAAATCAAGAACAACCAG
GCACCGACGCCGTGGAATGCCCCATGTGTGGAGGAACGGGCGGTTGGCCAGGCGTAAGCGGCTGGGTTGC
CTGCCGGCCCTGCAATGGCACTGGAACCCCCAAGCCCGAGGAATCGGCGTGAGCGGTCGCAAACCATCCG
GCCCGGTACAAATCGGCGCGGCGCTGGGTGATGACCTGGTGGAGAAGTTGAAGGCCGCGCAGGCCGCCCA
GCGGCAACGCATCGAGGCAGAAGCACGCCCCGGTGAATCGTGGCAAGCGGCCGCTGATCGAATCCGCAAA
GAATCCCGGCAACCGCCGGCAGCCGGTGCGCCGTCGATTAGGAAGCCGCCCAAGGGCGACGAGCAACCAG
ATTTTTTCGTTCCGATGCTCTATGACGTGGGCACCCGCGATAGTCGCAGCATCATGGACGTGGCCGTTTT
CCGTCTGTCGAAGCGTGACCGACGAGCTGGCGAGGTGATCCGCTACGAGCTTCCAGACGGGCACGTAGAG
GTTTCCGCAGGGCCGGCCGGCATGGCCAGTGTGTGGGATTACGACCTGGTACTGATGGCGGTTTCCCATC
TAACCGAATCCATGAACCGATACCGGGAAGGGAAGGGAGACAAGCCCGGCCGCGTGTTCCGTCCACACGT
TGCGGACGTACTCAAGTTCTGCCGGCGAGCCGATGGCGGAAAGCAGAAAGACGACCTGGTAGAAACCTGC
ATTCGGTTAAACACCACGCACGTTGCCATGCAGCGTACGAAGAAGGCCAAGAACGGCCGCCTGGTGACGG
TATCCGAGGGTGAAGCCTTGATTAGCCGCTACAAGATCGTAAAGAGCGAAACCGGGCGGCCGGAGTACAT
CGAGATCGAGCTAGCTGATTGGATGTACCGCGAGATCACAGAAGGCAAGAACCCGGACGTGCTGACGGTT
CACCCCGATTACTTTTTGATCGATCCCGGCATCGGCCGTTTTCTCTACCGCCTGGCACGCCGCGCCGCAG
GCAAGGCAGAAGCCAGATGGTTGTTCAAGACGATCTACGAACGCAGTGGCAGCGCCGGAGAGTTCAAGAA
GTTCTGTTTCACCGTGCGCAAGCTGATCGGGTCAAATGACCTGCCGGAGTACGATTTGAAGGAGGAGGCG
GGGCAGGCTGGCCCGATCCTAGTCATGCGCTACCGCAACCTGATCGAGGGCGAAGCATCCGCCGGTTCCT
AATGTACGGAGCAGATGCTAGGGCAAATTGCCCTAGCAGGGGAAAAAGGTCGAAAAGGACTCTTTCCTGT
GGATAGCACGTACATTGGGAACCCAAAGCCGTACATTGGGAACCGGAACCCGTACATTGGGAACCCAAAG
CCGTACATTGGGAACCGGTCACACATGTAAGTGACTGATATAAAAGAGAAAAAAGGCGATTTTTCCGCCT
AAAACTCTTTAAAACTTATTAAAACTCTTAAAACCCGCCTGGCCTGTGCATAACTGTCTGGCCAGCGCAC
AGCCGAAGTGCTGCAAAAAGCGCCTACCCTTCGGTCGCTGCGCTCCCTACGCCCCGCCGCTTCGCGTCGG
CCTATCGCGGCCGCTGGCCGCTCAAAAATGGCTGGCCTACGGCCAGGCAATCTACCAGGGCGCGGACAAG
CCGCGCCGTCGCCACTCGACCGCCGGCGCCCACATCAAGGCACCCTGCCTCGCGCGTTTCGGTGATGACG
GTGAAAACCTCTGACACATGCAGCTCCCGGTGACGGTCACAGCTTGTCTGTAAGCGGATGCCGGGAGCAG
ACAAGCCCGTCAGGGCGCGTCAGCGGGTGTTGGCGGGTGTCGGGGCGCAGCCATGACCCAGTCACGTAGC
GATAGCGGAGTGTATACTGGCTTAACTATGCGGCATCAGAGCAGATTGTACTGAGAGTGCACCATATGCG
GTGTGAAATACCGCACAGATGCGTAAGGAGAAAATACCGCATCAGGCGCTCATCCGCTTCCTCGCTCACT
GACTCGCTGCGCTCGGTCGTTCGGCTGCGGCGAGCGGTATCAGCTCACTCAAAGGCGGTAATACGGTTAT
CCACAGAATCAGGGGATAACGCAGGAAAGAACATGTGAGCAAAAGGCCAGCAAAAGGCCAGGAACCGTAA
AAAGGCCGCGTTGCTGGCGTTTTTCCATAGGCTCCGCCCCCCTGACGAGCATCACAAAAATCGACGCTCA
AGTCAGAGGTGGCGAAACCCGACAGGACTATAAAGATACCAGGCGTTTCCCCCTGGAAGCTCCCTCGTGC
GCTCTCCTGTTCCGACCCTGCCGCTTACCGGATACCTGTCCGCCTTTCTCCCTTCGGGAAGCGTGGCGCT
TTCTCATAGCTCACGCTGTAGGTATCTCAGTTCGGTGTAGGTCGTTCGCTCCAAGCTGGGCTGTGTGCAC
GAACCCCCCGTTCAGCCCGACCGCTGCGCCTTATCCGGTAACTATCGTCTTGAGTCCAACCCGGTAAGAC
ACGACTTATCGCCACTGGCAGCAGCCACTGGTAACAGGATTAGCAGAGCGAGGTATGTAGGCGGTGCTAC
AGAGTTCTTGAAGTGGTGGCCTAACTACGGCTACACTAGAAGGACAGTATTTGGTATCTGCGCTCTGCTG
AAGCCAGTTACCTTCGGAAAAAGAGTTGGTAGCTCTTGATCCGGCAAACAAACCACCGCTGGTAGCGGTG
GTTTTTTTGTTTGCAAGCAGCAGATTACGCGCAGAAAAAAAGGATCTCAAGAAGATCCTTTGATCTTTTC
TACGGGGTCTGACGCTCAGTGGAACGAAAACTCACGTTAAGGGATTTTGGTCATGCATTCTAGGTGATTA
GAAAAACTCATCGAGCATCAAATGAAACTGCAATTTATTCATATCAGGATTATCAATACCATATTTTTGA
AAAAGCCGTTTCTGTAATGAAGGAGAAAACTCACCGAGGCAGTTCCATAGGATGGCAAGATCCTGGTATC
GGTCTGCGATTCCGACTCGTCCAACATCAATACAACCTATTAATTTCCCCTCGTCAAAAATAAGGTTATC
AAGTGAGAAATCACCATGAGTGACGACTGAATCCGGTGAGAATGGCAAAAGTTTATGCATTTCTTTCCAG
ACTTGTTCAACAGGCCAGCCATTACGCTCGTCATCAAAATCACTCGCATCAACCAAACCGTTATTCATTC
GTGATTGCGCCTGAGCGAGTCGAAATACGCGATCGCTGTTAAAAGGACAATTACAAACAGGAATCGAATG
CAACCGGCGCAGGAACACTGCCAGCGCATCAACAATATTTTCACCTGAATCAGGATATTCTTCTAATACC
TGGAATGCTGTTTTCCCTGGGATCGCAGTGGTGAGTAACCATGCATCATCAGGAGTACGGATAAAATGCT
TGATGGTCGGAAGAGGCATAAATTCCGTCAGCCAGTTTAGTCTGACCATCTCATCTGTAACATCATTGGC
AACGCTACCTTTGCCATGTTTCAGAAACAACTCTGGCGCATCGGGCTTCCCATACAATCGGTAGATTGTC
GCACCTGATTGCCCGACATTATCGCGAGCCCATTTATACCCATATAAATCAGCATCCATGTTGGAATTTA
ATCGCGGCCTTGAGCAAGACGTTTCCCGTTGAATATGGCTCAT
